>Addgene plasmid #210969 | pHTC-HaloTag_TRIB1:1-372 | addgene full sequence | sequence record 424690 | Addgene NGS Result
TCAATATTGGCCATTAGCCATATTATTCATTGGTTATATAGCATAAATCAATATTGGCTATTGGCCATTG
CATACGTTGTATCTATATCATAATATGTACATTTATATTGGCTCATGTCCAATATGACCGCCATGTTGGC
ATTGATTATTGACTAGTTATTAATAGTAATCAATTACGGGGTCATTAGTTCATAGCCCATATATGGAGTT
CCGCGTTACATAACTTACGGTAAATGGCCCGCCTGGCTGACCGCCCAACGACCCCCGCCCATTGACGTCA
ATAATGACGTATGTTCCCATAGTAACGCCAATAGGGACTTTCCATTGACGTCAATGGGTGGAGTATTTAC
GGTAAACTGCCCACTTGGCAGTACATCAAGTGTATCATATGCCAAGTCCGCCCCCTATTGACGTCAATGA
CGGTAAATGGCCCGCCTGGCATTATGCCCAGTACATGACCTTACGGGACTTTCCTACTTGGCAGTACATC
TACGTATTAGTCATCGCTATTACCATGGTGATGCGGTTTTGGCAGTACACCAATGGGCGTGGATAGCGGT
TTGACTCACGGGGATTTCCAAGTCTCCACCCCATTGACGTCAATGGGAGTTTGTTTTGGCACCAAAATCA
ACGGGACTTTCCAAAATGTCGTAATAACCCCGCCCCGTTGACGCAAATGGGCGGTAGGCGTGTACGGTGG
GAGGTCTATATAAGCAGAGCTGGTTTAGTGAACCGTCAGATCACTAGAAGCTTTATTGCGGTAGTTTATC
ACAGTTAAATTGCTAACGCAGTCAGTGCTTCTGACACAACAGTCTCGAACTTAAGCTGCAGAAGTTGGTC
GTGAGGCACTGGGCAGGTAAGTATCAAGGTTACAAGACAGGTTTAAGGAGACCAATAGAAACTGGGCTTG
TCGAGACAGAGAAGACTCTTGCGTTTCTGATAGGCACCTATTGGTCTTACTGACATCCACTTTGCCTTTC
TCTCCACAGGTGTCCACTCCCAGTTCAATTACAGCTCTTAAGGCTAGAGTATTAATACGACTCACTATAG
GGCTAGCAAAGCGATCGCTTCCGAATTCACCATGCGAGTCGGTCCGGTGCGCTCTGCCATGAGCGGCGCC
TCGCAGCCCCGCGGCCCGGCCCTGCTCTTCCCAGCCACCCGAGGCGTCCCGGCCAAACGCCTGCTGGACG
CCGACGACGCGGCGGCTGTGGCGGCCAAGTGCCCGCGCCTCTCCGAGTGCTCCAGCCCCCCGGACTACCT
CAGCCCCCCCGGCTCGCCCTGCAGTCCGCAGCCCCCGCCTGCCGCTCCGGGGGCCGGCGGAGGCTCCGGG
AGCGCGCCGGGGCCCAGCCGCATCGCCGACTACCTGCTGCTGCCCCTAGCCGAGCGCGAGCATGTGTCCC
GGGCGCTGTGCATCCACACTGGACGCGAGCTGCGCTGCAAGGTGTTTCCCATTAAACACTACCAGGACAA
AATCAGGCCTTACATCCAGCTGCCATCGCACAGCAACATTACTGGCATTGTGGAAGTGATCCTTGGGGAA
ACCAAGGCCTATGTCTTCTTTGAGAAGGACTTTGGGGACATGCACTCCTATGTGCGAAGCCGGAAGAGGC
TGCGGGAAGAGGAAGCCGCCCGGCTCTTCAAGCAGATTGTCTCCGCCGTCGCCCACTGCCACCAGTCAGC
CATCGTGCTGGGGGACCTGAAGCTTAGGAAGTTCGTCTTCTCCACGGAGGAGAGAACCCAGCTTAGACTA
GAAAGTCTAGAAGACACACACATAATGAAGGGGGAAGATGATGCTTTGTCAGACAAACATGGCTGCCCAG
CCTACGTGAGCCCTGAGATCCTCAACACCACTGGGACCTACTCCGGAAAGGCTGCGGACGTTTGGAGCCT
GGGGGTGATGCTCTACACCCTTCTGGTTGGACGATACCCCTTCCATGACTCAGACCCCAGTGCCCTTTTC
TCCAAAATTCGGCGTGGACAGTTCTGCATTCCTGAGCACATTTCCCCCAAAGCCAGGTGCCTCATTCGCA
GCCTCTTGAGACGGGAGCCCTCCGAGAGACTCACTGCCCCCGAGATCCTACTGCACCCCTGGTTTGAGTC
CGTCTTGGAACCCGGGTACATCGACTCAGAAATAGGAACTTCAGACCAGATTGTTCCAGAGTACCAGGAG
GACAGTGACATTAGTTCCTTCTTCTGCCTCGAGCCAACCACTGAGGATCTGTACTTTCAGAGCGATAACG
ATGGATCCGAAATCGGTACTGGCTTTCCATTCGACCCCCATTATGTGGAAGTCCTGGGCGAGCGCATGCA
CTACGTCGATGTTGGTCCGCGCGATGGCACCCCTGTGCTGTTCCTGCACGGTAACCCGACCTCCTCCTAC
GTGTGGCGCAACATCATCCCGCATGTTGCACCGACCCATCGCTGCATTGCTCCAGACCTGATCGGTATGG
GCAAATCCGACAAACCAGACCTGGGTTATTTCTTCGACGACCACGTCCGCTTCATGGATGCCTTCATCGA
AGCCCTGGGTCTGGAAGAGGTCGTCCTGGTCATTCACGACTGGGGCTCCGCTCTGGGTTTCCACTGGGCC
AAGCGCAATCCAGAGCGCGTCAAAGGTATTGCATTTATGGAGTTCATCCGCCCTATCCCGACCTGGGACG
AATGGCCAGAATTTGCCCGCGAGACCTTCCAGGCCTTCCGCACCACCGACGTCGGCCGCAAGCTGATCAT
CGATCAGAACGTTTTTATCGAGGGTACGCTGCCGATGGGTGTCGTCCGCCCGCTGACTGAAGTCGAGATG
GACCATTACCGCGAGCCGTTCCTGAATCCTGTTGACCGCGAGCCACTGTGGCGCTTCCCAAACGAGCTGC
CAATCGCCGGTGAGCCAGCGAACATCGTCGCGCTGGTCGAAGAATACATGGACTGGCTGCACCAGTCCCC
TGTCCCGAAGCTGCTGTTCTGGGGCACCCCAGGCGTTCTGATCCCACCGGCCGAAGCCGCTCGCCTGGCC
AAAAGCCTGCCTAACTGCAAGGCTGTGGACATCGGCCCGGGTCTGAATCTGCTGCAAGAAGACAACCCGG
ACCTGATCGGCAGCGAGATCGCGCGCTGGCTGTCTACTCTGGAGATTTCCGGTTAATAGAATTGGCATGC
AAGCTGATCCGGCTGCTAACAAAGCCCGAAAGGAAGCTGAGTTGGCTGCTGCCACCGCTGAGCAATAACT
AGCATAACCCCTTGGGGCGGCCGCTTCGAGCAGACATGATAAGATACATTGATGAGTTTGGACAAACCAC
AACTAGAATGCAGTGAAAAAAATGCTTTATTTGTGAAATTTGTGATGCTATTGCTTTATTTGTAACCATT
ATAAGCTGCAATAAACAAGTTAACAACAACAATTGCATTCATTTTATGTTTCAGGTTCAGGGGGAGATGT
GGGAGGTTTTTTTAAGCAAGTAAAACCTCTACAAATGTGGTAAAATCGAATTTTAACAAAATATTAACGC
TTACAATTTCCTGATGCGGTATTTTCTCCTTACGCATCTGTGCGGTATTTCACACCGCATACGCGGATCT
GCGCAGCACCATGGCCTGAAATAACCTCTGAAAGAGGAACTTGGTTAGGTACCTTCTGAGGCGGAAAGAA
CCAGCTGTGGAATGTGTGTCAGTTAGGGTGTGGAAAGTCCCCAGGCTCCCCAGCAGGCAGAAGTATGCAA
AGCATGCATCTCAATTAGTCAGCAACCAGGTGTGGAAAGTCCCCAGGCTCCCCAGCAGGCAGAAGTATGC
AAAGCATGCATCTCAATTAGTCAGCAACCATAGTCCCGCCCCTAACTCCGCCCATCCCGCCCCTAACTCC
GCCCAGTTCCGCCCATTCTCCGCCCCATGGCTGACTAATTTTTTTTATTTATGCAGAGGCCGAGGCCGCC
TCGGCCTCTGAGCTATTCCAGAAGTAGTGAGGAGGCTTTTTTGGAGGCCTAGGCTTTTGCAAAAAGCTTG
ATTCTTCTGACACAACAGTCTCGAACTTAAGGCTAGAGCCACCATGATTGAACAAGATGGATTGCACGCA
GGTTCTCCGGCCGCTTGGGTGGAGAGGCTATTCGGCTATGACTGGGCACAACAGACAATCGGCTGCTCTG
ATGCCGCCGTGTTCCGGCTGTCAGCGCAGGGGCGCCCGGTTCTTTTTGTCAAGACCGACCTGTCCGGTGC
CCTGAATGAACTGCAGGACGAGGCAGCGCGGCTATCGTGGCTGGCCACGACGGGCGTTCCTTGCGCAGCT
GTGCTCGACGTTGTCACTGAAGCGGGAAGGGACTGGCTGCTATTGGGCGAAGTGCCGGGGCAGGATCTCC
TGTCATCTCACCTTGCTCCTGCCGAGAAAGTATCCATCATGGCTGATGCAATGCGGCGGCTGCATACGCT
TGATCCGGCTACCTGCCCATTCGACCACCAAGCGAAACATCGCATCGAGCGAGCACGTACTCGGATGGAA
GCCGGTCTTGTCGATCAGGATGATCTGGACGAAGAGCATCAGGGGCTCGCGCCAGCCGAACTGTTCGCCA
GGCTCAAGGCGCGCATGCCCGACGGCGAGGATCTCGTCGTGACCCATGGCGATGCCTGCTTGCCGAATAT
CATGGTGGAAAATGGCCGCTTTTCTGGATTCATCGACTGTGGCCGGCTGGGTGTGGCGGACCGCTATCAG
GACATAGCGTTGGCTACCCGTGATATTGCTGAAGAGCTTGGCGGCGAATGGGCTGACCGCTTCCTCGTGC
TTTACGGTATCGCCGCTCCCGATTCGCAGCGCATCGCCTTCTATCGCCTTCTTGACGAGTTCTTCTGAGC
GGGACTCTGGGGTTCGAAATGACCGACCAAGCGACGCCCAACCTGCCATCACGATGGCCGCAATAAAATA
TCTTTATTTTCATTACATCTGTGTGTTGGTTTTTTGTGTGAATCGATAGCGATAAGGATCCTCTTTGCGC
TTGCGTTTTCCCTTGTCCAGATAGCCCAGTAGCTGACATTCATCCGGGGTCAGCACCGTTTCTGCGGACT
GGCTTTCTACGTAATGGTTTCTTAGACGTCAGGTGGCACTTTTCGGGGAAATGTGCGCGGAACCCCTATT
TGTTTATTTTTCTAAATACATTCAAATATGTATCCGCTCATGAGACAATAACCCTGATAAATGCTTCAAT
AATATTGAAAAAGGAAGAGTATGAGTATTCAACATTTCCGTGTCGCCCTTATTCCCTTTTTTGCGGCATT
TTGCCTTCCTGTTTTTGCTCACCCAGAAACGCTGGTGAAAGTAAAAGATGCTGAAGATCAGTTGGGTGCA
CGAGTGGGTTACATCGAACTGGATCTCAACAGCGGTAAGATCCTTGAGAGTTTTCGCCCCGAAGAACGTT
TTCCAATGATGAGCACTTTCAAAGTTCTGCTATGTGGCGCGGTATTATCCCGTATTGACGCCGGGCAAGA
GCAACTCGGTCGCCGCATACACTATTCTCAGAATGACTTGGTTGAGTACTCACCAGTCACAGAAAAGCAT
CTTACGGATGGCATGACAGTAAGAGAATTATGCAGTGCTGCCATAACCATGAGTGATAACACTGCGGCCA
ACTTACTTCTGACAACTATCGGAGGACCGAAGGAGCTAACCGCTTTTTTGCACAACATGGGGGATCATGT
AACTCGCCTTGATCGTTGGGAACCGGAGCTGAATGAAGCCATACCAAACGACGAGCGTGACACCACGATG
CCTGTAGCAATGGCAACAACGTTGCGCAAACTATTAACTGGCGAACTACTTACTCTAGCTTCCCGGCAAC
AATTAATAGACTGGATGGAGGCGGATAAAGTTGCAGGACCACTTCTGCGCTCGGCCCTTCCGGCTGGCTG
GTTTATTGCTGATAAATCTGGAGCCGGTGAGCGTGGGTCTCGCGGTATCATTGCAGCACTGGGGCCAGAT
GGTAAGCCCTCCCGTATCGTAGTTATCTACACGACGGGGAGTCAGGCAACTATGGATGAACGAAATAGAC
AGATCGCTGAGATAGGTGCCTCACTGATTAAGCATTGGTAATTCGAAATGACCGACCAAGCGACGCCCAA
CCGGTATCAGCTCACTCAAAGGCGGTAATACGGTTATCCACAGAATCAGGGGATAACGCAGGAAAGAACA
TGTGAGCAAAAGGCCAGCAAAAGGCCAGGAACCGTAAAAAGGCCGCGTTGCTGGCGTTTTTCCATAGGCT
CCGCCCCCCTGACGAGCATCACAAAAATCGACGCTCAAGTCAGAGGTGGCGAAACCCGACAGGACTATAA
AGATACCAGGCGTTTCCCCCTGGAAGCTCCCTCGTGCGCTCTCCTGTTCCGACCCTGCCGCTTACCGGAT
ACCTGTCCGCCTTTCTCCCTTCGGGAAGCGTGGCGCTTTCTCATAGCTCACGCTGTAGGTATCTCAGTTC
GGTGTAGGTCGTTCGCTCCAAGCTGGGCTGTGTGCACGAACCCCCCGTTCAGCCCGACCGCTGCGCCTTA
TCCGGTAACTATCGTCTTGAGTCCAACCCGGTAAGACACGACTTATCGCCACTGGCAGCAGCCACTGGTA
ACAGGATTAGCAGAGCGAGGTATGTAGGCGGTGCTACAGAGTTCTTGAAGTGGTGGCCTAACTACGGCTA
CACTAGAAGGACAGTATTTGGTATCTGCGCTCTGCTGAAGCCAGTTACCTTCGGAAAAAGAGTTGGTAGC
TCTTGATCCGGCAAACAAACCACCGCTGGTAGCGGTGGTTTTTTTGTTTGCAAGCAGCAGATTACGCGCA
GAAAAAAAGGATTTCAAGAAGATCCTTTGATCTTTTCTACGGGGTCTGACGCTCAGTGGAACGAAAACTC
ACGTTAAGGGATTTTGGTCATGAGATTATCAAAAAGGATCTTCACCTAGATCCTTTTATAGTCCGGAAAT
ACAGGAACGCACGCTGGATGGCCCTTCGCTGGGATGGTGAAACCATGAAAAATGGCAGCTTCAGTGGATT
AAGTGGGGGTAATGTGGCCTGTACCCTCTGGTTGCATAGGTATTCATACGGTTAAAATTTATCAGGCGCG
ATTGCGGCAGTTTTTCGGGTGGTTTGTTGCCATTTTTACCTGTCTGCTGCCGTGATCGCGCTGAACGCGT
TTTAGCGGTGCGTACAATTAAGGGATTATGGTAAATCCACTTACTGTCTGCCCTCGTAGCCATCGAGATA
AACCGCAGTACTCCGGCCACGATGCGTCCGGCGTAGAGGATCGAGATCT
Features (pLannotate 1.2.2; 21 found; start..end, strand, type, name):
    140..517     +  enhancer       CMV enhancer: human cytomegalovirus immediate early enhancer
    519..718     +  promoter       CMV promoter: human cytomegalovirus (CMV) immediate early promoter
    857..989     +  intron         chimeric intron: chimera between introns from human β-globin and immunoglobulin heavy chain genes
   1033..1051    +  promoter       T7 promoter: promoter for bacteriophage T7 RNA polymerase
   1082..2197    +  CDS            TRIB1: TRIB1_HUMAN - Also known as C8FW From Homo sapiens (Human).
   2213..2233    +  CDS            TEV site: tobacco etch virus (TEV) protease recognition and cleavage site
   2249..3132    +  CDS            HaloTag® (fragment): modified bacterial dehalogenase that forms covalent bonds with chloroalkane derivatives
   3162..3211    +  CDS            SET1 (fragment): solubility-enhancement tag derived from T7 phage gene 10B
   3219..3238    +  terminator     T7 terminator (fragment): transcription terminator for bacteriophage T7 RNA polymerase
   3260..3381    -  polyA_signal   SV40 poly(A) signal: SV40 polyadenylation signal
   3404..3472    -  CDS            large T antigen (fragment): large T antigen from SV40 (simian virus 40)
   3477..3509    +  rep_origin     M13 ori (fragment): M13 bacteriophage origin of replication; arrow indicates direction of (+) strand synthesis
   3510..3561    -  misc_feature   bom (fragment): basis of mobility region from pBR322
   3626..3983    +  promoter       SV40 promoter: SV40 enhancer and early promoter
   4034..4825    +  CDS            neo: KKA2_KLEPN - Also known as kan, nptII. Experimental evidence at protein level: Swiss-Prot protein existence level 1. Resistance to kanamycin, neomycin, paromomycin, ribostamycin, butirosin and gentamicin B. From Klebsiella pneumoniae.
   4892..4940    +  polyA_signal   poly(A) signal: synthetic polyadenylation signal
   4961..5053    -  CDS            tnpA (fragment): TN5P_ECOLX - Also known as tnp. Experimental evidence at protein level: Swiss-Prot protein existence level 1. Mediates transposition of transposon Tn5 by a 'cut and paste' mechanism. First, the monomeric transposase binds the 19 bp inverted DNA repeats flanking the transposon. Then, dimerization of the DNA- bound transposase creates a synaptic DNA complex. After nicking of the first DNA strand, excision of the transposon proceeds through a series of intermediates. The transposase then mediates the insertion of the transposon at a new site by strand transfer. The activity of the wild- type tran
   5096..5200    +  promoter       AmpR promoter: bla
   5201..6061    +  CDS            AmpR: β-lactamase; bla; confers resistance to ampicillin, carbenicillin, and related antibiotics
   6219..6807    -  rep_origin     ori: high-copy-number ColE1/pMB1/pBR322/pUC origin of replication
   6923..7206    +  misc_feature   cer region: ColE1-derived recombination site that helps to maintain plasmids as monomers
