[The description below was written by a language model from this plasmid's Addgene catalogue record and pLannotate feature annotations shown in this document.]
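Description:
pHTC-HaloTag_TRIB1:1-372 is a mammalian expression plasmid of about 7.3 kb, built on Promega's pHTC-HaloTag backbone, that produces full-length, wild-type human TRIB1 (residues M1 to C372, a 1,116 bp open reading frame) fused at its C terminus to HaloTag. The TRIB1 coding sequence came from a Mammalian Gene Collection clone and was inserted by ligation-independent cloning between EcoRI and XhoI sites, both of which are retained. In bacteria the plasmid replicates at high copy from a ColE1/pUC-type origin and is selected with ampicillin through the β-lactamase gene. A ColE1 cer site is also annotated, which helps keep the plasmid in monomeric form.

Expression is driven by the human CMV immediate-early enhancer and promoter, followed by a chimeric β-globin/immunoglobulin intron that typically improves transcript processing and yield. A T7 promoter sits just upstream of the open reading frame, and a partial T7 terminator lies downstream, so the fusion could in principle also be transcribed by T7 RNA polymerase. TRIB1 is joined through a short linker containing a TEV protease recognition site to HaloTag, a modified bacterial dehalogenase that bonds covalently to chloroalkane ligands. This allows fluorescent labelling, capture on resin or energy-transfer assays, and the tag can be removed by TEV cleavage. An SV40 polyadenylation signal follows the cassette. A separate SV40 early promoter drives the neomycin phosphotransferase gene, which ends in a synthetic poly(A) signal and permits G418 selection of stably transfected cells. Several short annotated fragments (SET1, large T antigen, M13 ori, bom, tnpA) look like backbone remnants or partial matches rather than functional parts. The plasmid was deposited with a study of ligandability across a protein target class, but the record does not describe the specific assays in which it was used.
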