Addgene plasmid #210969: pHTC-HaloTag_TRIB1:1-372
Purpose: Mammalian expression of full-length human TRIB1. C-terminal HaloTag.
Depositing lab: Cheryl Arrowsmith. Depositing organization: University of Toronto. Publication: A Target Class Ligandability Evaluation of WD40 Repeat-Containing Proteins. Ackloo S, Li F, Szewczyk M, Seitova A, Loppnau P, Zeng H, Xu J, Ahmad S, Arnautova YA, Baghaie AJ, Beldar S, Bolotokova A, Centrella PA, Chau I, Clark MA, Cuozzo JW, Dehghani-Tafti S, Disch JS, Dong A, Dumas A, Feng JA, Ghiabi P, Gibson E, Gilmer J, Goldman B, Green SR, Guie MA, Guilinger JP, Harms N, Herasymenko O, Houliston S, Hutchinson A, Kearnes S, Keefe AD, Kimani SW, Kramer T, Kutera M, Kwak HA, Lento C, Li Y, Liu J, Loup J, Machado RAC, Mulhern CJ, Perveen S, Righetto GL, Riley P, Shrestha S, Sigel EA, Silva M, Sintchak MD, Slakman BL, Taylor RD, Thompson J, Torng W, Underkoffler C, von Rechenberg M, Walsh RT, Watson I, Wilson DJ, Wolf E, Yadav M, Yazdi AK, Zhang J, Zhang Y, Santhakumar V, Edwards AM, Barsyte-Lovejoy D, Schapira M, Brown PJ, Halabelian L, Arrowsmith CH. J Med Chem. 2025 Jan 23;68(2):1092-1112. doi: 10.1021/acs.jmedchem.4c02010. Epub 2024 Nov 4. PubMed 39495097.
Backbone
  Vector backbone: pHTC-HaloTag
  Backbone manufacturer: Promega
  Vector type: Mammalian Expression
  Selectable markers: Neomycin (select with G418)
Growth in bacteria
  Bacterial resistance: Ampicillin, 100 μg/mL
  Growth temperature: 37°C
  Growth strain: DH5alpha
  Copy number: High Copy
Gene/Insert
  Gene/Insert name: TRIB1:M1-C372
  Species: H. sapiens (human)
  Insert size (bp): 1116
  Mutation: wild type
  Entrez Gene: TRIB1 (a.k.a. C8FW, GIG-2, GIG2, SKIP1, TRB-1, TRB1)
  Promoter: CMV
  Tag / fusion protein: HaloTag (C terminal on insert)
  Cloning method: Ligation Independent Cloning
  Sequencing primers: 5′ CTTACTGACATCCACTTTGC; 3′ CAACATCGACGTAGTGCATG
Resource information
  A portion of this plasmid was derived from a plasmid made by: Mammalian Gene Collection (BC063292)
Terms and licenses: Academic/Nonprofit Terms; Industry Terms: Not Available to Industry
Depositor comments: 5' Cloning Site: EcoR1 (not destroyed), 3' Cloning Site: Xho1 (not destroyed). C terminal tag: lepttedlyfqsdndgseigtgfpfdphyvevlgermhyvdvgprdgtpvlflhgnptssyvwrniiphvapthrciapdligmgksdkpdlgyffddhvrfmdafiealgleevvlvihdwgsalgfhwakrnpervkgiafmefirpiptwdewpefaretfqafrttdvgrkliidqnvfiegtlpmgvvrpltevemdhyrepflnpvdreplwrfpnelpiagepanivalveeymdwlhqspvpkllfwgtpgvlippaeaarlakslpnckavdigpglnllqednpdligseiarwlstleisg.
How to cite: pHTC-HaloTag_TRIB1:1-372 was a gift from Cheryl Arrowsmith (Addgene plasmid # 210969 ; http://n2t.net/addgene:210969 ; RRID:Addgene_210969)
